>Addgene plasmid #22401 | pcDNA3.1-P2X2-CFP | addgene partial sequence | sequence record 28223 | 22401 with EXFP-R
GANGNCGCTCCNGAGTAGCCTTCGGGCATGGCGGACTTGAAGAAGTCGTGCTGCTTCATGTGGTCGGGGT
AGCGGCTGAAGCACTGCACGCCCCAGGTCAGGGTGGTCACGAGGGTGGGCCAGGGCACGGGCAGCTTGCC
GGTGGTGCAGATGAACTTCAGGGTCAGCTTGCCGTAGGTGGCATCGCCCTCGCCCTCGCCGGACACGCTG
AACTTGTGGCCGTTTACGTCGCCGTCCAGCTCGACCAGGATGGGCACCACCCCGGTGAACAGCTCCTCGC
CCTTGCTCACCATCTCGAGCTTGTCGTCATCGTCCTTGTAGTCAAGTTGGGCCAAACCTTTGGGGTCCGT
GGATGTGGAGTCCTGTTGGGAAGGCTCAGGGACAGGAGGTCTTTGTCCCATATGCTGGCCAAGTGTGTCC
ACCACCTGCTCAGTCAGAGCAGAGATGGAGCAAGGCCGAGGAGACTGGACAGCCAGTGGTAGCTCTGCCC
CTTCTCCCAAAGTTGGTCCTTCACCTGATGGAGGGCTGGGTGGCTGATCCTGGGAGTAGTGACTAGGTGG
GGGAGGGATCTGGCCCAAGACAAGGGCAAGGGTCACAGGCCATCTACTTGAGGGATGCTTTGGAGTACGC
ACCTTGTCGAACTTCTTATGGCTGTAGAGCTTGTTTTTGTTCATGAACGTTAACAAAATCCAGTCACACA
GGAAGGAGCCCACCCCGATGGA
