>Addgene plasmid #22401 | pcDNA3.1-P2X2-CFP | addgene partial sequence | sequence record 28224 | 22401 with T7
AGTAACGGCCGCCAGTGTGCTCTAAAGGCCGCTGCACAGCCCCGGCTTCCCGCGGGGGCGGCCATGGTCC
GGCGCTTGGCCCGGGGCTGCTGGTCCGCGTTCTGGGACTACGAGACGCCTAAGGTGATCGTGGTGCGGAA
TCGGCGCCTGGGATTCGTGCACCGCATGGTGCAGCTTCTCATCCTGCTTTACTTCGTGTGGTACGTCTTC
ATCGTGCAGAAAAGCTACCAGGACAGCGAGACCGGACCGGAGAGCTCCATCATCACCAAAGTCAAGGGGA
TCACCATGTCGGAAGACAAAGTGTGGGACGTGGAGGAATACGTAAAGCCCCCGGAGGGGGGCAGTGTAGT
CAGCATCATCACCAGGATCGAGGTTACCCCTTCCCAGACCTTGGGAACATGCCCAGAGAGCATGAGGGTT
CACAGCTCTACCTGCCATTCAGACGACGACTGTATTGCCGGACAGCTGGACATGCAAGGCAATGGGATTC
GCACAGGGCACTGTGTACCCTATTACCATGGGGACTCCAAGACCTGCGAGGTGTCAGCCTGGTGCCCGGT
GGAGGATGGAACTTCTGACAACCATTTTCTGGGTAAAATGGCCCCAAATTTCACCATCCTNGTCAAAAAA
ACAGCATCCACCTACCCCANCTTCAAGTTCCNNNAAGGGCAACATTGCAAGCCCAAGAAAAANTGGACTA
CCTCAAGCATTGCACATTTGCATCAGGACTCTGACCCATACTG
