[The description below was written by a language model from this plasmid's Addgene catalogue record.]
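Description:
pcDNA3.1-P2X2-CFP is a mammalian expression plasmid built on the commercial pcDNA3.1 backbone (about 5.6 kb without insert). It carries the rat P2rx2 gene, which encodes the ATP-gated P2X2 receptor channel, fused to cyan fluorescent protein. The roughly 2.3 kb insert was placed between the HindIII and XhoI sites of the polylinker, both of which remain intact, and CFP is attached at the C terminus of the receptor. The plasmid is maintained in E. coli at high copy number under ampicillin selection. A neomycin resistance marker allows G418 selection of transfected mammalian cells.

No feature table accompanies the record, and the promoter is not explicitly stated. pcDNA3.1 vectors normally drive the insert from the CMV immediate-early promoter and terminate transcription with the bovine growth hormone polyadenylation signal. This fits the listed T7 forward and BGH reverse sequencing primers, which flank the cloning site in this backbone.

The construct produces fluorescently labelled P2X2 subunits whose location in living cells can be followed by microscopy. CFP is a standard donor fluorophore for fluorescence resonance energy transfer. The associated publication used FRET together with total internal reflection fluorescence microscopy to examine the close physical proximity between P2X2 channels and alpha4beta2 nicotinic acetylcholine receptors at the plasma membrane. The plasmid is therefore suited to imaging P2X2 surface expression and trafficking, and to FRET studies when co-expressed with a partner protein bearing a compatible acceptor. The record notes that part of the plasmid derives from an earlier construct made by another group.
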