Addgene plasmid #22401: pcDNA3.1-P2X2-CFP
Depositing lab: Henry Lester. Depositing organization: California Institute of Technology. Publication: An angstrom scale interaction between plasma membrane ATP-gated P2X2 and alpha4beta2 nicotinic channels measured with fluorescence resonance energy transfer and total internal reflection fluorescence microscopy. Khakh BS, Fisher JA, Nashmi R, Bowser DN, Lester HA. J Neurosci. 2005 Jul 20. 25(29):6911-20. 10.1523/JNEUROSCI.0561-05.2005 PubMed 16033901.
Backbone
  Vector backbone: pcDNA3.1
  Backbone manufacturer: Invitrogen
  Backbone size w/o insert (bp): 5600
  Vector type: Mammalian Expression
  Selectable markers: Neomycin (select with G418)
Growth in bacteria
  Bacterial resistance: Ampicillin, 100 μg/mL
  Growth temperature: 37°C
  Growth strain: DH5alpha
  Copy number: High Copy
Gene/Insert
  Gene/Insert name: ATP-gated P2X channel 2 (alt name: P2X2 receptors)
  Species: R. norvegicus (rat)
  Insert size (bp): 2300
  GenBank ID: NM_053656
  Entrez Gene: P2rx2 (a.k.a. P2X2)
  Tag / fusion protein: CFP (C terminal on backbone)
  Cloning method: Restriction Enzyme; 5′ cloning site HindIII (not destroyed); 3′ cloning site XhoI (not destroyed)
  Sequencing primers: 5′ T7; 3′ BGH-Rev
Resource information
  A portion of this plasmid was derived from a plasmid made by: James Fisher and Ali Jones in Cambridge
Terms and licenses: Academic/Nonprofit Terms; Industry Terms: Not Available to Industry
How to cite: pcDNA3.1-P2X2-CFP was a gift from Henry Lester (Addgene plasmid # 22401 ; http://n2t.net/addgene:22401 ; RRID:Addgene_22401)
